>Addgene plasmid #146872 | pGEX-6P-1-DmGW182_862-1384-del1004-1115_L | depositor full sequence | sequence record 289319 | Full Sequence
ACGTTATCGACTGCACGGTGCACCAATGCTTCTGGCGTCAGGCAGCCATCGGAAGCTGTGGTATGGCTGT
GCAGGTCGTAAATCACTGCATAATTCGTGTCGCTCAAGGCGCACTCCCGTTCTGGATAATGTTTTTTGCG
CCGACATCATAACGGTTCTGGCAAATATTCTGAAATGAGCTGTTGACAATTAATCATCGGCTCGTATAAT
GTGTGGAATTGTGAGCGGATAACAATTTCACACAGGAAACAGTATTCATGTCCCCTATACTAGGTTATTG
GAAAATTAAGGGCCTTGTGCAACCCACTCGACTTCTTTTGGAATATCTTGAAGAAAAATATGAAGAGCAT
TTGTATGAGCGCGATGAAGGTGATAAATGGCGAAACAAAAAGTTTGAATTGGGTTTGGAGTTTCCCAATC
TTCCTTATTATATTGATGGTGATGTTAAATTAACACAGTCTATGGCCATCATACGTTATATAGCTGACAA
GCACAACATGTTGGGTGGTTGTCCAAAAGAGCGTGCAGAGATTTCAATGCTTGAAGGAGCGGTTTTGGAT
ATTAGATACGGTGTTTCGAGAATTGCATATAGTAAAGACTTTGAAACTCTCAAAGTTGATTTTCTTAGCA
AGCTACCTGAAATGCTGAAAATGTTCGAAGATCGTTTATGTCATAAAACATATTTAAATGGTGATCATGT
AACCCATCCTGACTTCATGTTGTATGACGCTCTTGATGTTGTTTTATACATGGACCCAATGTGCCTGGAT
GCGTTCCCAAAATTAGTTTGTTTTAAAAAACGTATTGAAGCTATCCCACAAATTGATAAGTACTTGAAAT
CCAGCAAGTATATAGCATGGCCTTTGCAGGGCTGGCAAGCCACGTTTGGTGGTGGCGACCATCCTCCAAA
ATCGGATCTGGAAGTTCTGTTCCAGGGGCCCCTGGGATCCTATCAAGGAGCGTCCAATCAACAATCCCGA
TTAAATCAGTGGAAGCTTCCAGTATTAGATAAGGAGATCAACTCTGACAGTACGGAATTTTCTCGTGCCC
CAGGTGCAACGAAACAAAATTTGACGGCCAACACAAGCAACATAAACTCTTTGGGTCTTCAAAACGATAG
TACATGGTCAACTGGACGCAGTATTGGTGACGGTTGGCCTGATCCCTCATCTGATAACGAGAATAAAGAC
TGGTCTGTTGCTCAGCCAACTTCAGCAGCAACTGCTTACACTGATCTGGTCCAAGAGTTTGAGCCAGGCA
AGCCATGGAAGGGTTCACAGATCAAAAGCATAGAAGATGATCCCAGCATTACACCAGGAAGCGTTGCTAG
ATCTCCATTGTCTATTAATTCGACGCCAAAAGATGCTGACATATTTTCCAGTTGGTTGCTTTTGAAAAAT
CTAACAGCACAGATTGATGGTCCTACTTTGCGTACACTGTGTATGCAGCATGGGCCCCTTGTCAGCTTTC
ACCCGTATTTGAACCAAGGAATTGCCTTATGTAAATATACTACTCGTGAGGAGGCGAACAAGGCGCAAAT
GGCGTTAAACAACTGTGTCCTCGCCAACACCACAATATTTGCTGAATCTCCCAGCGAGAACGAGGTGCAA
AGCATTATGCAGCACTTACCACAAACTCCTTCCTCTACAAGCTCTAGTGGAACTAGTGGTGGCAACGTCG
GAGGCGTCGGCACTTCAGCCAATAATGCAAACAGTGGTTCTGCAGCTTGTCTGTCCGGAAACAATAGCGG
CAACGGAAACGGCAGCGCGAGCGGCGCCGGCAGCGGCAACAATGGCAACAGTAGCTGCAACAACAGTGCC
GCCGGGGGGGGCAGCAGCAGCAACAACACGATTACCACTGTAGCAAATTCGAATCTTGTTGGTTCTAGTG
GCTCTGTCTCAAATTCCTCTGGCGTTACTGCTAACTCTAGTACTGTTTCTGTAGTTAGTTGTACAGCGAG
TGGGAATTCCATAAATGGGGCAGGTACTGCAAACAGTTCTGGTTCAAAGAGTAGTGCAAACAATTTAGCT
AGCGGCCAGTCTAGCGCTTCTAACTTAACTAATAGCACCAATTCAACATGGCGACAAACTAGCCAAAACC
AAGCTCTTCAAAGTCAAAGCAGGCCATCAGGCAGAGAAGCTGACTTTGATTATATATCTCTCGTTTATTC
CATTGTTGATGATTAAGCGGCCGCATCGTGACTGACTGACGATCTGCCTCGCGCGTTTCGGTGATGACGG
TGAAAACCTCTGACACATGCAGCTCCCGGAGACGGTCACAGCTTGTCTGTAAGCGGATGCCGGGAGCAGA
CAAGCCCGTCAGGGCGCGTCAGCGGGTGTTGGCGGGTGTCGGGGCGCAGCCATGACCCAGTCACGTAGCG
ATAGCGGAGTGTATAATTCTTGAAGACGAAAGGGCCTCGTGATACGCCTATTTTTATAGGTTAATGTCAT
GATAATAATGGTTTCTTAGACGTCAGGTGGCACTTTTCGGGGAAATGTGCGCGGAACCCCTATTTGTTTA
TTTTTCTAAATACATTCAAATATGTATCCGCTCATGAGACAATAACCCTGATAAATGCTTCAATAATATT
GAAAAAGGAAGAGTATGAGTATTCAACATTTCCGTGTCGCCCTTATTCCCTTTTTTGCGGCATTTTGCCT
TCCTGTTTTTGCTCACCCAGAAACGCTGGTGAAAGTAAAAGATGCTGAAGATCAGTTGGGTGCACGAGTG
GGTTACATCGAACTGGATCTCAACAGCGGTAAGATCCTTGAGAGTTTTCGCCCCGAAGAACGTTTTCCAA
TGATGAGCACTTTTAAAGTTCTGCTATGTGGCGCGGTATTATCCCGTGTTGACGCCGGGCAAGAGCAACT
CGGTCGCCGCATACACTATTCTCAGAATGACTTGGTTGAGTACTCACCAGTCACAGAAAAGCATCTTACG
GATGGCATGACAGTAAGAGAATTATGCAGTGCTGCCATAACCATGAGTGATAACACTGCGGCCAACTTAC
TTCTGACAACGATCGGAGGACCGAAGGAGCTAACCGCTTTTTTGCACAACATGGGGGATCATGTAACTCG
CCTTGATCGTTGGGAACCGGAGCTGAATGAAGCCATACCAAACGACGAGCGTGACACCACGATGCCTGCA
GCAATGGCAACAACGTTGCGCAAACTATTAACTGGCGAACTACTTACTCTAGCTTCCCGGCAACAATTAA
TAGACTGGATGGAGGCGGATAAAGTTGCAGGACCACTTCTGCGCTCGGCCCTTCCGGCTGGCTGGTTTAT
TGCTGATAAATCTGGAGCCGGTGAGCGTGGGTCTCGCGGTATCATTGCAGCACTGGGGCCAGATGGTAAG
CCCTCCCGTATCGTAGTTATCTACACGACGGGGAGTCAGGCAACTATGGATGAACGAAATAGACAGATCG
CTGAGATAGGTGCCTCACTGATTAAGCATTGGTAACTGTCAGACCAAGTTTACTCATATATACTTTAGAT
TGATTTAAAACTTCATTTTTAATTTAAAAGGATCTAGGTGAAGATCCTTTTTGATAATCTCATGACCAAA
ATCCCTTAACGTGAGTTTTCGTTCCACTGAGCGTCAGACCCCGTAGAAAAGATCAAAGGATCTTCTTGAG
ATCCTTTTTTTCTGCGCGTAATCTGCTGCTTGCAAACAAAAAAACCACCGCTACCAGCGGTGGTTTGTTT
GCCGGATCAAGAGCTACCAACTCTTTTTCCGAAGGTAACTGGCTTCAGCAGAGCGCAGATACCAAATACT
GTCCTTCTAGTGTAGCCGTAGTTAGGCCACCACTTCAAGAACTCTGTAGCACCGCCTACATACCTCGCTC
TGCTAATCCTGTTACCAGTGGCTGCTGCCAGTGGCGATAAGTCGTGTCTTACCGGGTTGGACTCAAGACG
ATAGTTACCGGATAAGGCGCAGCGGTCGGGCTGAACGGGGGGTTCGTGCACACAGCCCAGCTTGGAGCGA
ACGACCTACACCGAACTGAGATACCTACAGCGTGAGCTATGAGAAAGCGCCACGCTTCCCGAAGGGAGAA
AGGCGGACAGGTATCCGGTAAGCGGCAGGGTCGGAACAGGAGAGCGCACGAGGGAGCTTCCAGGGGGAAA
CGCCTGGTATCTTTATAGTCCTGTCGGGTTTCGCCACCTCTGACTTGAGCGTCGATTTTTGTGATGCTCG
TCAGGGGGGCGGAGCCTATGGAAAAACGCCAGCAACGCGGCCTTTTTACGGTTCCTGGCCTTTTGCTGGC
CTTTTGCTCACATGTTCTTTCCTGCGTTATCCCCTGATTCTGTGGATAACCGTATTACCGCCTTTGAGTG
AGCTGATACCGCTCGCCGCAGCCGAACGACCGAGCGCAGCGAGTCAGTGAGCGAGGAAGCGGAAGAGCGC
CTGATGCGGTATTTTCTCCTTACGCATCTGTGCGGTATTTCACACCGCATAAATTCCGACACCATCGAAT
GGTGCAAAACCTTTCGCGGTATGGCATGATAGCGCCCGGAAGAGAGTCAATTCAGGGTGGTGAATGTGAA
ACCAGTAACGTTATACGATGTCGCAGAGTATGCCGGTGTCTCTTATCAGACCGTTTCCCGCGTGGTGAAC
CAGGCCAGCCACGTTTCTGCGAAAACGCGGGAAAAAGTGGAAGCGGCGATGGCGGAGCTGAATTACATTC
CCAACCGCGTGGCACAACAACTGGCGGGCAAACAGTCGTTGCTGATTGGCGTTGCCACCTCCAGTCTGGC
CCTGCACGCGCCGTCGCAAATTGTCGCGGCGATTAAATCTCGCGCCGATCAACTGGGTGCCAGCGTGGTG
GTGTCGATGGTAGAACGAAGCGGCGTCGAAGCCTGTAAAGCGGCGGTGCACAATCTTCTCGCGCAACGCG
TCAGTGGGCTGATCATTAACTATCCGCTGGATGACCAGGATGCCATTGCTGTGGAAGCTGCCTGCACTAA
TGTTCCGGCGTTATTTCTTGATGTCTCTGACCAGACACCCATCAACAGTATTATTTTCTCCCATGAAGAC
GGTACGCGACTGGGCGTGGAGCATCTGGTCGCATTGGGTCACCAGCAAATCGCGCTGTTAGCGGGCCCAT
TAAGTTCTGTCTCGGCGCGTCTGCGTCTGGCTGGCTGGCATAAATATCTCACTCGCAATCAAATTCAGCC
GATAGCGGAACGGGAAGGCGACTGGAGTGCCATGTCCGGTTTTCAACAAACCATGCAAATGCTGAATGAG
GGCATCGTTCCCACTGCGATGCTGGTTGCCAACGATCAGATGGCGCTGGGCGCAATGCGCGCCATTACCG
AGTCCGGGCTGCGCGTTGGTGCGGATATCTCGGTAGTGGGATACGACGATACCGAAGACAGCTCATGTTA
TATCCCGCCGTCAACCACCATCAAACAGGATTTTCGCCTGCTGGGGCAAACCAGCGTGGACCGCTTGCTG
CAACTCTCTCAGGGCCAGGCGGTGAAGGGCAATCAGCTGTTGCCCGTCTCACTGGTGAAAAGAAAAACCA
CCCTGGCGCCCAATACGCAAACCGCCTCTCCCCGCGCGTTGGCCGATTCATTAATGCAGCTGGCACGACA
GGTTTCCCGACTGGAAAGCGGGCAGTGAGCGCAACGCAATTAATGTGAGTTAGCTCACTCATTAGGCACC
CCAGGCTTTACACTTTATGCTTCCGGCTCGTATGTTGTGTGGAATTGTGAGCGGATAACAATTTCACACA
GGAAACAGCTATGACCATGATTACGGATTCACTGGCCGTCGTTTTACAACGTCGTGACTGGGAAAACCCT
GGCGTTACCCAACTTAATCGCCTTGCAGCACATCCCCCTTTCGCCAGCTGGCGTAATAGCGAAGAGGCCC
GCACCGATCGCCCTTCCCAACAGTTGCGCAGCCTGAATGGCGAATGGCGCTTTGCCTGGTTTCCGGCACC
AGAAGCGGTGCCGGAAAGCTGGCTGGAGTGCGATCTTCCTGAGGCCGATACTGTCGTCGTCCCCTCAAAC
TGGCAGATGCACGGTTACGATGCGCCCATCTACACCAACGTAACCTATCCCATTACGGTCAATCCGCCGT
TTGTTCCCACGGAGAATCCGACGGGTTGTTACTCGCTCACATTTAATGTTGATGAAAGCTGGCTACAGGA
AGGCCAGACGCGAATTATTTTTGATGGCGTTGGAATT
Features (pLannotate 1.2.2; 17 found; start..end, strand, type, name):
      6..107     -  CDS            yciV (fragment): RNAAM_ECOLI - Also known as trpH From Escherichia coli (strain K12).
    183..211     +  promoter       tac promoter: strong E. coli promoter; hybrid between the trp and lac UV5 promoters
    219..235     +  protein_bind   lac operator: The lac repressor binds to the lac operator to inhibit transcription in E. coli. This inhibition can be relieved by adding lactose or isopropyl-β-D-thiogalactopyranoside (IPTG). lac repressor encoded by lacI
    258..911     +  CDS            GST26_SCHJA: Experimental evidence at protein level: Swiss-Prot protein existence level 1. GST isoenzymes appear to play a central role in the parasite detoxification system. Other functions are also suspected including a role in increasing the solubility of haematin in the parasite gut. From Schistosoma japonicum (Blood fluke).
    951..2183    +  CDS            gw (fragment): GAWKY_DROME - Also known as GW182 From Drosophila melanogaster (Fruit fly).
   2214..2253    +  CDS            rop (fragment): Rop protein, which maintains plasmids at low copy number; rop
   2355..2395    +  misc_feature   bom (fragment): basis of mobility region from pBR322
   2500..2604    +  promoter       AmpR promoter: bla
   2605..3465    +  CDS            AmpR: β-lactamase; bla; confers resistance to ampicillin, carbenicillin, and related antibiotics
   3636..4224    +  rep_origin     ori: high-copy-number ColE1/pMB1/pBR322/pUC origin of replication
   4410..4461    -  misc_feature   bom (fragment): basis of mobility region from pBR322
   4468..4545    +  promoter       lacIq promoter: lacI (mutant); In the lacIq allele, a single base change in the promoter boosts expression of the lacI gene about 10-fold.
   4546..5628    +  CDS            lacI: lac repressor; lacI; The lac repressor binds to the lac operator to inhibit transcription in E. coli. This inhibition can be relieved by adding lactose or isopropyl-β-D-thiogalactopyranoside (IPTG).
   5641..5662    +  protein_bind   CAP binding site: CAP binding activates transcription in the presence of cAMP. E. coli catabolite activator protein
   5677..5707    +  promoter       lac promoter: promoter for the E. coli lac operon
   5715..5731    +  protein_bind   lac operator: The lac repressor binds to the lac operator to inhibit transcription in E. coli. This inhibition can be relieved by adding lactose or isopropyl-β-D-thiogalactopyranoside (IPTG). lac repressor encoded by lacI
   5751..5924    +  CDS            lacZα: LacZα fragment of β-galactosidase; lacZ fragment
