[The description below was written by a language model from this plasmid's Addgene catalogue record and pLannotate feature annotations shown in this document.]
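Description:
pGEX-6P-1-DmGW182_862-1384-del1004-1115_L is a bacterial expression plasmid of 6,197 nt built on the pGEX-6P-1 backbone. It is designed to produce a fragment of the Drosophila melanogaster GW182 protein (gene gw, also called Gawky) as a glutathione S-transferase fusion in E. coli. The plasmid replicates from a ColE1/pMB1-type origin and is selected through the β-lactamase gene (AmpR), which confers ampicillin resistance. The catalogue lists it as low copy, although the automated annotation describes the origin generically as a high-copy family member. Only short fragments of rop and the pBR322 bom region are detected.

The expression cassette consists of the hybrid tac promoter followed by a lac operator, then the Schistosoma japonicum GST coding sequence, with the gw fragment placed downstream on the same strand. According to its name, the insert covers residues 862–1384 of GW182 with an internal deletion of residues 1004–1115, and the depositor comments tie the numbering to transcript variant A. The annotated gw segment of about 1.2 kb fits that design. A plasmid-borne lacI gene driven by the lacIq promoter supplies abundant lac repressor, which keeps transcription off until it is induced with IPTG. The pGEX-6P series normally carries a PreScission protease site between GST and the insert, but this site is not annotated in the feature table. A residual lac promoter/operator and lacZα fragment lie downstream of lacI as backbone remnants.

The GST tag allows affinity purification on glutathione resin and use in pull-down assays. The associated publication concerns PABPC1-binding sites in GW182 proteins and miRNA-mediated silencing, which suggests this deletion variant served in interaction mapping, though the record states only bacterial expression as its purpose. The cloning method is not recorded, and the depositor sequence may be theoretical.
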