Addgene plasmid #146872: pGEX-6P-1-DmGW182_862-1384-del1004-1115_L
Purpose: Bacterial Expression of DmGW182_862-1384-del1004-1115
Depositing lab: Elisa Izaurralde. Depositing organization: Max Planck Institute for Developmental Biology. Publication: Two PABPC1-binding sites in GW182 proteins promote miRNA-mediated gene silencing. Huntzinger E, Braun JE, Heimstädt S, Zekri L, Izaurralde E. EMBO J. 2010 Dec 15;29(24):4146-60. doi: 10.1038/emboj.2010.274 PubMed 21063388.
Backbone
  Vector backbone: pGEX-6P-1
  Vector type: Bacterial Expression
Growth in bacteria
  Bacterial resistance: Ampicillin, 100 μg/mL
  Growth temperature: 37°C
  Growth strain: DH5alpha
  Copy number: Low Copy
Gene/Insert
  Gene/Insert name: DmGW182_862-1384-del1004-1115
  Species: D. melanogaster (fly)
  Entrez Gene: gw (a.k.a. Dmel_CG31992, CG11484, CG31992, CG9905, Dmel\CG31992, GQ182, GW, GW182, Gw, Gw182, anon-EST:Posey205, dGW182, gw182)
  Cloning method: Unknown
Terms and licenses: Academic/Nonprofit Terms; Industry Terms: Not Available to Industry
Depositor comments: sequence given by NM_166780 varA. Plasmids from this collection were made available to the research community and donated after the lab closed. Please note that the sequence provided by the depositing laboratory may be theoretical/predicted or based on Sanger sequencing results. There may be discrepancies between sequencing results obtained by Addgene and the depositor sequence. If an Addgene verified sequence is not available, please contact before placing your order to request that our lab fully sequence the plasmid.
How to cite: pGEX-6P-1-DmGW182_862-1384-del1004-1115_L was a gift from Elisa Izaurralde (Addgene plasmid # 146872 ; http://n2t.net/addgene:146872 ; RRID:Addgene_146872)
